>Addgene plasmid #71365 | Mutant Human Cortactin-GFP | addgene partial sequence | sequence record 130028 | CMV-F 5'-CGCAAATGGGCGGTAGGCGTG-3'
GAGCTGGTTTAGTGAACCGTCAGATCCGCTAGCGCTACCGGACTCAGATCTCGAGCTCAAGCTTCGAATT
CGCCACCATGTGGAAAGCTTCAGCAGGCCACGCTGTGTCCATCGCCCAGGATGACGCGGGGGCCGATGAC
TGGGAGACTGACCCTGATTTTGTGAATGATGTGAGTGAGAAGGAGCAAAGATGGGGTGCCAAGACGGTGC
AGGGCTCCGGGCACCAGGAGCATATCAACATACACAAGCTGAGGGAGAATGTCTTTCAAGAGCATCAGAC
CCTTAAGGAGAAGGAACTTGAAACAGGACCAAAAGCTTCCCATGGCTATGGAGGGAAATTTGGTGTGGAA
CAAGACCGAATGGATAAGTCAGCTGTCGGCCACGAATATCAGTCGAAACTTTCCAAGCACTGCTCGCAGG
TGGACTCGGTCCGTGGCTTCGGAGGCAAGTTTGGTGTCCAGATGGACAGAGTTGATCAGTCTGCTGTAGG
CTTTGAATACCAGGGGAAGACTGAGAAGCATGCCTCCCAGAAAGACTACTCCAGTGGTTTTGGCGGCAAG
TATGGCGTGCAGGCCGACCGAGTAGACAAGAGCGCGGTGGGCTTCGACTACCAGGGCAAGACGGAGAAGC
ACGAGTCACAGAGAGATTACTCCAAAGGTTTCGGCGGCAAATACGGTATCGACAAGGACAAAGTGGATAA
GAGCGCCGTTGGCTTTGAGTATCAAGGCAAAACGGAGAAGCACGAGTCCCAGAAAGACTATGTGAAAGGG
TTTGGAGGAAAATTTGGTGTGCAGACAGACAGACAAGACAAATGTGCCCTTGGCTGGG
