>Addgene plasmid #71365 | Mutant Human Cortactin-GFP | addgene partial sequence | sequence record 130036 | EGFP-N 5'-CGTCGCCGTCCAGCTCGACCAG-3'
TCGCCCTTGCTACCACGCCGCCGACCGGTGGATCCTGCCGCAGCTCCACATAGTTGGCTGGGAAGAGCCC
GTACCGGCCCTTGCACACCCCGCGCCACCAGCCGTCGTCAATCATCTCGATGTTGGTGATGATGTCATCA
GGGTCAAATGAGATCTCATCATCGCCCGCAGCCTGGTAGTCGTACAGGGCGACGGCTGTGATCCCCAGAT
CGTTCTCGTACTCATCGTAGGTGCTGTCCTCTGCGGGATAGTGGCCCGGGGCCTCTGCGCTTTCATAGAC
AGCCTCTGTGGCATAGGCCAGGCCCTGCTGGCTGCTGGCCTCTCGGTAGTCAGCGGCCTCCATGCTGTAC
ACGGGCTCCGGCTCCGTCCCACTCACAGGGCCTCTGTAGCTCAGCTCTGCCTTGAAGGAAGCCGCATCCT
CATAGACGGGGCTCGAGGGCAGCCTCTCCTCGGTTGGCTGAGGTGCGGGCGACACAGGGGGCGTTTGCGT
TTTGGCTCTGGCTTGCTCCTCCAGCTTCCTCCTGGCCTCTTCCTGCTCCTGCCGCTCCTTGGCCATCCGC
TGGGCTCTCTCCGCCTCCGCCTTCCGCCTGTCCTCCTGCTCTTTCTCCTTAGCGAGGTTTTCAAAGTTAG
CTCTGATGTTACTTGTTTTGCTGGTCACAGCTTCGACAGGTACTGTCTTCTGGTAGGCAGAGGACACCTG
GGTGACATCCTCAAAGGTTGACGCATTCTTATCCATCCGATCCTTCTGCACCCCATACTTCCCGCCGAAT
CCTTTGGAGTAGTCTTGCTGGGACTCGTGCTTGGCCAGCTTCTCCTTGTAATCAAACC
