[The description below was written by a language model from this plasmid's Addgene catalogue record.]
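Description:
Mutant Human Cortactin-GFP is a mammalian expression plasmid built on the pEGFP-N1 backbone (about 4.7 kb without insert), carrying the human cortactin coding sequence (CTTN, also known as EMS1; about 1.7 kb). The insert was placed by restriction cloning between BamHI and EcoRI sites, both of which remain intact. This puts cortactin upstream of, and fused to, the EGFP encoded by the backbone, so the fluorescent tag sits at the C terminus of the protein. Transcription is driven by the CMV promoter, a strong constitutive promoter for transient expression in a wide range of mammalian cell lines. In bacteria the plasmid is maintained at high copy and selected with kanamycin. No feature table is provided, so other backbone elements, such as the origin of replication, the polyadenylation signal or any mammalian selection marker, are not itemised in the record.

The "mutant" in the name refers to a single recorded change: a silent mutation at nucleotide 72 of the insert. Because it is silent, the encoded protein should match wild-type cortactin in amino acid sequence. The record does not state why the change was introduced. Silent substitutions are sometimes used to make a transcript resistant to RNAi, but that purpose is not given here.

The stated purpose is mammalian expression of cortactin-GFP, which allows the fusion protein's localisation and dynamics to be followed by fluorescence microscopy. The associated publication concerns cortactin acting as a scaffold for Arp2/3 and WAVE2 at the epithelial zonula adherens, which points to use in studying actin regulation at cell–cell junctions.
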