Addgene plasmid #71365: Mutant Human Cortactin-GFP
Purpose: mammalian expression of mutant human Cortactin-GFP
Depositing lab: Alpha Yap. Depositing organization: University of Queensland. Publication: Cortactin scaffolds Arp2/3 and WAVE2 at the epithelial zonula adherens. Han SP, Gambin Y, Gomez GA, Verma S, Giles N, Michael M, Wu SK, Guo Z, Johnston W, Sierecki E, Parton RG, Alexandrov K, Yap AS. J Biol Chem. 2014 Mar 14;289(11):7764-75. doi: 10.1074/jbc.M113.544478. Epub 2014 Jan 27. PubMed 24469447.
Backbone
  Vector backbone: pEGFP-N1
  Backbone manufacturer: Clontech
  Backbone size w/o insert (bp): 4700
  Vector type: Mammalian Expression
Growth in bacteria
  Bacterial resistance: Kanamycin, 50 μg/mL
  Growth temperature: 37°C
  Growth strain: DH5alpha
  Copy number: High Copy
Gene/Insert
  Gene/Insert name: cortactin (alt name: CTTN)
  Species: H. sapiens (human)
  Insert size (bp): 1700
  Mutation: silent mutation present at 72nd nucleotide
  Entrez Gene: CTTN (a.k.a. EMS1)
  Promoter: CMV
  Tag / fusion protein: EGFP (C terminal on backbone)
  Cloning method: Restriction Enzyme; 5′ cloning site BamHI (not destroyed); 3′ cloning site EcoRI (not destroyed)
  Sequencing primers: 5′ CMV-F; 3′ EGFP-N
Terms and licenses: Academic/Nonprofit Terms; Industry Terms: Not Available to Industry
Depositor comments: silent mutation present at 72nd nucleotide
How to cite: Mutant Human Cortactin-GFP was a gift from Alpha Yap (Addgene plasmid # 71365 ; http://n2t.net/addgene:71365 ; RRID:Addgene_71365)
